Addgene plasmid #241040: pDMJ2-SARS-CoV-2-Spike (B.1-2c)
Purpose: Expresses SARS-CoV-2 spike (B.1-2c) protein for creating pseudotyped virus
Depositing lab: Jeremy Luban. Depositing organization: University of Massachusetts, Worcester. Publication: Computationally designed proteins mimic antibody immune evasion in viral evolution. Youssef N, Gurev S, Ghantous F, Brock KP, Jaimes JA, Thadani NN, Dauphin A, Sherman AC, Yurkovetskiy L, Soto D, Estanboulieh R, Kotzen B, Notin P, Kollasch AW, Cohen AA, Dross SE, Erasmus J, Fuller DH, Bjorkman PJ, Lemieux JE, Luban J, Seaman MS, Marks DS. Immunity. 2025 May 6:S1074-7613(25)00178-5. doi: 10.1016/j.immuni.2025.04.015. PubMed 40345199.
Backbone
  Vector backbone: pDMJ2
  Vector type: Mammalian Expression
Growth in bacteria
  Bacterial resistance: Ampicillin, 100 μg/mL
  Growth temperature: 37°C
  Growth strain: DH5alpha
  Copy number: High Copy
Gene/Insert
  Gene/Insert name: Spike (B.1-2c)
  Species: SARS-CoV-2
  Mutation: R346T,K417V,D614G
  Entrez Gene: S (a.k.a. GU280_gp02, spike glycoprotein)
  Cloning method: Gene Synthesis
Terms and licenses: Academic/Nonprofit Terms; Industry Terms: Not Available to Industry
How to cite: pDMJ2-SARS-CoV-2-Spike (B.1-2c) was a gift from Jeremy Luban (Addgene plasmid # 241040 ; http://n2t.net/addgene:241040 ; RRID:Addgene_241040)
