[The description below was written by a language model from this plasmid's Addgene catalogue record and pLannotate feature annotations shown in this document.]
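Description:
pDMJ2-SARS-CoV-2-Spike (B.1-2c) is a 7.4 kb mammalian expression plasmid built on the pDMJ2 backbone that encodes a variant SARS-CoV-2 spike glycoprotein for producing spike-pseudotyped virus particles. In bacteria it is maintained through a high-copy ColE1/pUC-type origin of replication and selected with ampicillin via a β-lactamase gene driven by its native bla promoter. A short fragment of the pBR322 basis-of-mobility region is also annotated. No mammalian selection marker, reporter or epitope tag appears in the feature table, which fits a plasmid intended for transient transfection.

The spike open reading frame was made by gene synthesis and carries the substitutions R346T, K417V and D614G, which together define the "B.1-2c" design. The first two lie in the receptor-binding domain, and D614G is the characteristic change of the B.1 lineage. The annotated coding region is about 3.8 kb, but the record does not state whether the cytoplasmic tail is truncated or whether the sequence is codon-optimised. Because the plasmid is circular, the regulatory block annotated at the end of the sequence sits directly upstream of the spike start. It consists of the human CMV immediate-early enhancer and promoter, a fragment of the HTLV-1 5' LTR, and a fragment of modified CMV intron A. The last two are leader elements commonly added to boost transcript processing and expression. A bovine growth hormone polyadenylation signal terminates the transcript.

In use, the plasmid supplies the envelope glycoprotein in trans, typically alongside separate packaging and reporter constructs that the record does not specify. The associated publication concerns computationally designed proteins that mimic antibody immune evasion in viral evolution, so the resulting pseudoviruses are likely used to test such designed spikes.
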