Features (pLannotate 1.2.2; 10 found; start..end, strand, type, name):
      1..3765    +  CDS            S: SPIKE_SARS2 - Experimental evidence at protein level: Swiss-Prot protein existence level 1. [Spike glycoprotein]: May down-regulate host tetherin (BST2) by lysosomal degradation, thereby counteracting its antiviral activity. From Severe acute respiratory syndrome coronavirus 2 (2019-nCoV) (SARS-CoV-2).
   3788..4012    +  polyA_signal   bGH poly(A) signal: bovine growth hormone polyadenylation signal
   4427..5015    -  rep_origin     ori: high-copy-number ColE1/pMB1/pBR322/pUC origin of replication
   5186..6046    -  CDS            AmpR: β-lactamase; bla; confers resistance to ampicillin, carbenicillin, and related antibiotics
   6047..6151    -  promoter       AmpR promoter: bla
   6191..6248    +  misc_feature   bom (fragment): basis of mobility region from pBR322
   6334..6713    +  enhancer       CMV enhancer: human cytomegalovirus immediate early enhancer
   6714..6917    +  promoter       CMV promoter: human cytomegalovirus (CMV) immediate early promoter
   7006..7233    +  LTR            5' LTR (truncated) (fragment): truncated 5' long terminal repeat (LTR) from human T-cell leukemia virus (HTLV) type 1
   7237..7347    +  intron         CMV intron (fragment): modified intron A from human cytomegalovirus
>Addgene plasmid #241040 | pDMJ2-SARS-CoV-2-Spike (B.1-2c) | addgene full sequence | sequence record 486166 | Addgene NGS Result
ATGTTCGTGTTTCTGGTTCTTCTTCCCCTGGTGTCTAGTCAGTGCGTCAACTTGACTACGCGAACACAGC
TGCCCCCAGCCTACACCAATTCCTTTACACGAGGCGTCTACTATCCCGACAAGGTGTTCCGAAGCAGTGT
TTTGCACTCCACGCAGGACCTTTTCTTGCCCTTCTTCTCAAATGTGACTTGGTTTCATGCAATACACGTA
TCCGGGACTAATGGCACTAAGAGATTCGACAATCCCGTGTTGCCTTTTAACGACGGCGTGTATTTTGCCA
GTACAGAAAAGAGCAATATTATCCGGGGATGGATCTTCGGCACGACTCTGGATAGTAAAACACAATCCCT
GCTGATCGTGAATAATGCGACAAACGTCGTCATAAAAGTCTGCGAGTTCCAGTTCTGCAACGACCCTTTC
CTCGGGGTGTATTACCATAAGAACAATAAATCTTGGATGGAAAGTGAGTTTCGCGTGTACTCCAGTGCAA
ATAACTGTACTTTTGAGTACGTAAGCCAGCCTTTCCTGATGGACCTCGAAGGGAAACAGGGGAACTTTAA
GAACCTGCGCGAATTCGTGTTCAAGAACATCGACGGTTATTTTAAAATATACAGCAAGCACACCCCTATT
AACCTGGTGAGAGATTTGCCACAAGGTTTTAGCGCCCTGGAACCCCTCGTGGACCTTCCTATCGGCATCA
ACATCACGCGCTTCCAAACTCTGCTCGCACTGCATCGGTCTTATCTGACCCCTGGAGATTCATCCTCAGG
ATGGACCGCGGGTGCTGCTGCATATTATGTGGGATATCTGCAGCCTAGGACCTTCCTGCTCAAATACAAC
GAGAACGGCACCATCACTGACGCTGTTGATTGCGCGCTGGACCCATTGTCTGAAACCAAATGCACACTGA
AAAGCTTCACAGTCGAGAAGGGCATTTACCAGACGAGCAACTTCAGAGTTCAGCCCACAGAGAGCATCGT
TCGCTTCCCCAACATTACCAATTTGTGCCCATTCGGAGAGGTCTTTAACGCAACTACCTTTGCCAGTGTT
TACGCCTGGAACAGGAAACGGATATCCAATTGCGTGGCCGATTACAGCGTACTGTACAATAGTGCTAGCT
TTTCAACCTTTAAATGCTACGGTGTCTCCCCTACGAAGCTGAATGATCTGTGCTTTACTAATGTCTATGC
GGACAGCTTCGTTATTAGAGGTGACGAGGTCCGCCAAATCGCCCCAGGGCAGACTGGAGTGATAGCCGAC
TACAATTACAAACTGCCAGATGATTTCACCGGCTGCGTCATCGCCTGGAACTCCAATAACCTCGATAGTA
AAGTGGGCGGCAATTACAACTATCTCTATAGGCTGTTTCGAAAGAGCAACCTGAAACCTTTTGAGCGGGA
CATTTCAACAGAGATCTACCAGGCCGGAAGCACCCCCTGCAACGGGGTCGAGGGGTTCAATTGTTACTTC
CCGCTGCAAAGCTATGGATTTCAGCCGACTAACGGCGTTGGCTATCAGCCATATCGGGTGGTGGTGCTGT
CATTTGAGCTGCTTCATGCGCCTGCTACAGTATGTGGGCCTAAAAAGTCTACCAATCTGGTGAAAAATAA
GTGCGTGAACTTCAACTTCAATGGCCTCACCGGGACAGGCGTGTTGACAGAATCCAATAAGAAATTCCTG
CCATTCCAGCAGTTCGGCAGGGATATCGCAGACACGACCGATGCGGTGCGAGATCCCCAGACATTGGAGA
TTCTGGACATTACTCCTTGTTCTTTTGGAGGAGTGAGTGTTATTACTCCCGGCACAAATACCTCAAATCA
AGTCGCTGTGCTGTATCAAGGTGTAAACTGTACCGAGGTCCCCGTGGCTATTCACGCCGACCAGCTGACC
CCAACATGGCGGGTATACAGCACCGGTTCTAATGTATTCCAGACCAGAGCCGGCTGCCTCATTGGAGCCG
AGCATGTGAACAACTCTTATGAATGTGATATACCGATTGGAGCAGGTATCTGCGCCTCTTATCAGACCCA
GACAAATAGCCCCAGAAGGGCTAGGAGCGTGGCCTCCCAGTCCATAATCGCCTATACAATGTCACTGGGG
GCTGAAAATTCAGTGGCATACAGTAACAACTCTATCGCTATCCCCACAAATTTTACCATCTCTGTGACTA
CAGAGATCCTGCCAGTGTCTATGACTAAAACCTCCGTGGACTGTACCATGTACATCTGTGGTGATAGCAC
CGAATGTTCCAACCTGCTCCTGCAGTACGGCAGCTTCTGCACACAGCTGAATAGGGCACTGACAGGAATC
GCCGTCGAACAGGATAAGAACACTCAGGAGGTGTTTGCGCAGGTTAAGCAGATTTACAAGACGCCACCAA
TCAAGGACTTCGGTGGGTTCAATTTCTCTCAAATTCTGCCTGATCCTTCTAAGCCATCTAAGCGGAGCTT
TATAGAGGATTTGCTCTTTAATAAGGTGACCCTCGCCGATGCTGGATTTATTAAGCAGTATGGCGACTGT
TTGGGAGACATTGCTGCTCGCGATCTGATATGTGCCCAGAAATTCAACGGGCTGACCGTACTCCCACCGC
TGCTCACTGATGAGATGATCGCACAATATACCAGCGCCCTGCTGGCCGGCACTATTACATCCGGCTGGAC
GTTCGGAGCAGGAGCCGCACTGCAAATACCTTTTGCCATGCAGATGGCATATCGCTTCAATGGGATCGGG
GTGACCCAGAACGTCCTGTACGAAAACCAGAAACTTATCGCTAACCAGTTCAATTCCGCCATTGGTAAAA
TCCAGGACAGCTTGAGTTCCACAGCCAGCGCCCTCGGGAAATTGCAAGATGTAGTCAATCAGAATGCACA
AGCCCTGAATACTCTCGTCAAGCAACTGTCATCCAACTTCGGTGCTATATCCTCCGTGCTGAATGATATC
CTTAGTAGATTGGATAAGGTGGAGGCAGAAGTCCAGATCGACCGGCTTATTACTGGAAGGCTGCAGAGTC
TGCAGACGTACGTCACGCAGCAGCTTATCAGAGCCGCCGAGATTAGAGCATCTGCGAATCTGGCTGCTAC
AAAGATGAGTGAATGCGTGCTCGGGCAATCAAAGCGGGTCGACTTTTGTGGGAAGGGGTACCACCTCATG
AGCTTCCCCCAATCCGCCCCACATGGCGTTGTGTTCCTGCATGTTACTTACGTTCCCGCTCAAGAGAAGA
ACTTTACTACCGCTCCGGCGATCTGCCACGACGGTAAGGCACACTTTCCACGCGAAGGCGTCTTTGTTAG
CAATGGAACACACTGGTTTGTTACCCAGAGGAACTTTTATGAGCCCCAGATAATCACAACCGACAACACA
TTCGTATCTGGGAACTGTGACGTAGTTATTGGGATCGTGAACAACACCGTGTACGATCCTCTCCAACCGG
AACTTGACTCTTTCAAGGAGGAACTGGATAAGTACTTTAAGAATCACACCTCACCCGATGTTGACCTCGG
CGACATTTCAGGAATTAATGCTAGCGTGGTGAACATCCAGAAAGAGATTGATAGACTTAACGAAGTGGCC
AAGAACCTCAACGAATCACTTATTGACCTGCAGGAGCTGGGAAAATATGAGCAGTACATTAAATGGCCTT
GGTACATTTGGCTGGGCTTTATAGCAGGCCTGATCGCTATCGTCATGGTGACCATCATGCTTTGTTGTAT
GACTAGCTGCTGCAGCTGCCTCAAGGGCTGTTGTAGCTGCGGCTCTTGCTGTAAATAATGATGAGGATCC
AGATCTGCTGTGCCTTCTAGTTGCCAGCCATCTGTTGTTTGCCCCTCCCCCGTGCCTTCCTTGACCCTGG
AAGGTGCCACTCCCACTGTCCTTTCCTAATAAAATGAGGAAATTGCATCGCATTGTCTGAGTAGGTGTCA
TTCTATTCTGGGGGGTGGGGTGGGGCAGGACAGCAAGGGGGAGGATTGGGAAGACAATAGCAGGCATGCT
GGGGATGCGGTGGGCTCTATGGGTACCCAGGTGCTGAAGAATTGACCCGGTTCCTCCTGGGCCAGAAAGA
AGCAGGCACATCCCCTTCTCTGTGACACACCCTGTCCACGCCCCTGGTTCTTAGTTCCAGCCCCACTCAT
AGGACACTCATAGCTCAGGAGGGCTCCGCCTTCAATCCCACCCGCTAAAGTACTTGGAGCGGTCTCTCCC
TCCCTCATCAGCCCACCAAACCAAACCTAGCCTCCAAGAGTGGGAAGAAATTAAAGCAAGATAGGCTATT
AAGTGCAGAGGGAGAGAAAATGCCTCCAACATGTGAGGAAGTAATGAGAGAAATCATAGAATTTTAAGGC
CATGATTTAAGGCCAATCGGAAAGAACATGTGAGCAAAAGGCCAGCAAAAGGCCAGGAACCGTAAAAAGG
CCGCGTTGCTGGCGTTTTTCCATAGGCTCCGCCCCCCTGACGAGCATCACAAAAATCGACGCTCAAGTCA
GAGGTGGCGAAACCCGACAGGACTATAAAGATACCAGGCGTTTCCCCCTGGAAGCTCCCTCGTGCGCTCT
CCTGTTCCGACCCTGCCGCTTACCGGATACCTGTCCGCCTTTCTCCCTTCGGGAAGCGTGGCGCTTTCTC
ATAGCTCACGCTGTAGGTATCTCAGTTCGGTGTAGGTCGTTCGCTCCAAGCTGGGCTGTGTGCACGAACC
CCCCGTTCAGCCCGACCGCTGCGCCTTATCCGGTAACTATCGTCTTGAGTCCAACCCGGTAAGACACGAC
TTATCGCCACTGGCAGCAGCCACTGGTAACAGGATTAGCAGAGCGAGGTATGTAGGCGGTGCTACAGAGT
TCTTGAAGTGGTGGCCTAACTACGGCTACACTAGAAGAACAGTATTTGGTATCTGCGCTCTGCTGAAGCC
AGTTACCTTCGGAAAAAGAGTTGGTAGCTCTTGATCCGGCAAACAAACCACCGCTGGTAGCGGTGGTTTT
TTTGTTTGCAAGCAGCAGATTACGCGCAGAAAAAAAGGATCTCAAGAAGATCCTTTGATCTTTTCTACGG
GGTCTGACGCTCAGTGGAACGAAAACTCACGTTAAGGGATTTTGGTCATGAGATTATCAAAAAGGATCTT
CACCTAGATCCTTTTAAATTAAAAATGAAGTTTTAAATCAATCTAAAGTATATATGAGTAAACTTGGTCT
GACAGTTACCAATGCTTAATCAGTGAGGCACCTATCTCAGCGATCTGTCTATTTCGTTCATCCATAGTTG
CCTGACTCCCCGTCGTGTAGATAACTACGATACGGGAGGGCTTACCATCTGGCCCCAGTGCTGCAATGAT
ACCGCGAGACCCACGCTCACCGGCTCCAGATTTATCAGCAATAAACCAGCCAGCCGGAAGGGCCGAGCGC
AGAAGTGGTCCTGCAACTTTATCCGCCTCCATCCAGTCTATTAATTGTTGCCGGGAAGCTAGAGTAAGTA
GTTCGCCAGTTAATAGTTTGCGCAACGTTGTTGCCATTGCTACAGGCATCGTGGTGTCACGCTCGTCGTT
TGGTATGGCTTCATTCAGCTCCGGTTCCCAACGATCAAGGCGAGTTACATGATCCCCCATGTTGTGCAAA
AAAGCGGTTAGCTCCTTCGGTCCTCCGATCGTTGTCAGAAGTAAGTTGGCCGCAGTGTTATCACTCATGG
TTATGGCAGCACTGCATAATTCTCTTACTGTCATGCCATCCGTAAGATGCTTTTCTGTGACTGGTGAGTA
CTCAACCAAGTCATTCTGAGAATAGTGTATGCGGCGACCGAGTTGCTCTTGCCCGGCGTCAATACGGGAT
AATACCGCGCCACATAGCAGAACTTTAAAAGTGCTCATCATTGGAAAACGTTCTTCGGGGCGAAAACTCT
CAAGGATCTTACCGCTGTTGAGATCCAGTTCGATGTAACCCACTCGTGCACCCAACTGATCTTCAGCATC
TTTTACTTTCACCAGCGTTTCTGGGTGAGCAAAAACAGGAAGGCAAAATGCCGCAAAAAAGGGAATAAGG
GCGACACGGAAATGTTGAATACTCATACTCTTCCTTTTTCAATATTATTGAAGCATTTATCAGGGTTATT
GTCTCATGAGCGGATACATATTTGAATGTATTTAGAAAAATAAACAAATAGGGGTTCCGCGCACATTTCC
CCGAAAAGTGCCACCTGACGTCCCAATGATTGCACCATATGCGGTGTGAAATACCGCACAGATGCGTAAG
GAGAAAATACCGCATCAGATTGGCTATTGGCCATTGCATACGTTGTATCCATATCATAATATGTACATTT
ATATTGGCTCATGTCCAACATTACCGCCATGTTGACATTGATTATTGACTAGTTATTAATAGTAATCAAT
TACGGGGTCATTAGTTCATAGCCCATATATGGAGTTCCGCGTTACATAACTTACGGTAAATGGCCCGCCT
GGCTGACCGCCCAACGACCCCCGCCCATTGACGTCAATAATGACGTATGTTCCCATAGTAACGCCAATAG
GGACTTTCCATTGACGTCAATGGGTGGAGTATTTACGGTAAACTGCCCACTTGGCAGTACATCAAGTGTA
TCATATGCCAAGTACGCCCCCTATTGACGTCAATGACGGTAAATGGCCCGCCTGGCATTATGCCCAGTAC
ATGACCTTATGGGACTTTCCTACTTGGCAGTACATCTACGTATTAGTCATCGCTATTACCATGGTGATGC
GGTTTTGGCAGTACATCAATGGGCGTGGATAGCGGTTTGACTCACGGGGATTTCCAAGTCTCCACCCCAT
TGACGTCAATGGGAGTTTGTTTTGGCACCAAAATCAACGGGACTTTCCAAAATGTCGTAACAACTCCGCC
CCATTGACGCAAATGGGCGGTAGGCGTGTACGGTGGGAGGTCTATATAAGCAGAGCTCGTTTAGTGAACC
GTCAGATCGCCTGGAGACGCCATCCACGCTGTTTTGACCTCCATAGAAGACACCGGGACCGATCCAGCCT
CCATCGGCTCGCATCTCTCCTTCACGCGCCCGCCGCCCTACCTGAGGCCGCCATCCACGCCGGTTGAGTC
GCGTTCTGCCGCCTCCCGCCTGTGGTGCCTCCTGAACTGCGTCCGCCGTCTAGGTAAGTTTAAAGCTCAG
GTCGAGACCGGGCCTTTGTCCGGCGCTCCCTTGGAGCCTACCTAGACTCAGCCGGCTCTCCACGCTTTGC
CTGACCCTGCTTGCTCAACTCTAGTTAACGGTGGAGGGCAGTGTAGTCTGAGCAGTACTCGTTGCTGCCG
CGCGCGCCACCAGACATAATAGCTGACAGACTAACAGACTGTTCCTTTCCATGGGTCTTTTCTGCAGTCA
CCGTCGTCGACACGTGTGATCAGATATCGCGGCCGCTCTAGA
